>Addgene plasmid #176567 | pU-Sapphire | addgene full sequence | sequence record 353606 | Addgene NGS Result
TTACATCTTCGGAAAACAAAAACTATTTTTTCTTTAATTTCTTTTTTTACTTTCTATTTTTAATTTATAT
ATTTATATTAAAAAATTTAAATTATAATTATTTTTATAGCACGTGATGAAAAGGACCCTAAGAAACCATT
ATTATCATGACATTAACCTATAAAAATAGGCGTATCACGAGGCCCTTTCGTCTCGCGCGTTTCGGTGATG
ACGGTGAAAACCTCTGACACATGCAGCTCCCGGAGACGGTCACAGCTTGTCTGTAAGCGGATGCCGGGAG
CAGACAAGCCCGTCAGGGCGCGTCAGCGGGTGTTGGCGGCGATTCGGTAATCTCCGAACAGAAGGAAGAA
CGAAGGAAGGAGCACAGACTTAGATTGGTATATATACGCATATGTAGTGTTGAAGAAACATGAAATTGCC
CAGTATTCTTAACCCAACTGCACAGAACAAAAACCTGCAGGAAACGAAGATAAATCATGTCGAAAGCTAC
ATATAAGGAACGTGCTGCTACTCATCCTAGTCCTGTTGCTGCCAAGCTATTTAATATCATGCACGAAAAG
CAAACAAACTTGTGTGCTTCATTGGATGTTCGTACCACCAAGGAATTACTGGAGTTAGTTGAAGCATTAG
GTCCCAAAATTTGTTTACTAAAAACACATGTGGATATCTTGACTGATTTTTCCATGGAGGGCACAGTTAA
GCCGCTAAAGGCATTATCCGCCAAGTACAATTTTTTACTCTTCGAAGACAGAAAATTTGCTGACATTGGT
AATACAGTCAAATTGCAGTACTCTGCGGGTGTATACAGAATAGCAGAATGGGCAGACATTACGAATGCAC
ACGGTGTGGTGGGCCCAGGTATTGTTAGCGGTTTGAAGCAGGCGGCAGAAGAAGTAACAAAGGAACCTAG
AGGCCTTTTGATGTTAGCAGAATTGTCATGCAAGGGCTCCCTATCTACTGGAGAATATACTAAGGGTACT
GTTGACATTGCGAAGAGCGACAAAGATTTTGTTATCGGCTTTATTGCTCAAAGAGACATGGGTGGAAGAG
ATGAAGGTTACGATTGGTTGATTATGACACCCGGTGTGGGTTTAGATGACAAGGGAGACGCATTGGGTCA
ACAGTATAGAACCGTGGATGATGTGGTCTCTACAGGATCTGACATTATTATTGTTGGAAGAGGACTATTT
GCAAAGGGAAGGGATGCTAAGGTAGAGGGTGAACGTTACAGAAAAGCAGGCTGGGAAGCATATTTGAGAA
GATGCGGCCAGCAAAACTAAAAAACTGTATTATAAGTAAATGCATGTATACTAAACTCACAAATTAGAGC
TTCAATTTAATTATATCAGTTATTACCCTATGCGGTGTGAAATACCGCACAGATGCGTAAGGAGAAAATA
CCGCATCAGGCGCGGATCCTATGCGGTGTGAAATACCGCACAGATGCGTAAGGAGAAAATACCGCATCAG
GAAATTGTAAGCGTTAATATTTTGTTAAAATTCGCGTTAAATTTTTGTTAAATCAGCTCATTTTTTAACC
AATAGGCCGAAATCGGCAAAATCCCTTATAAATCAAAAGAATAGACCGAGATAGGGT
[37 nt withheld, positions 1598-1634]
AAAGAACGTGGACTCCAACGTCAAAGG
[49 nt withheld, positions 1662-1710]
T
[91 nt withheld, positions 1712-1802]
G
[124 nt withheld, positions 1804-1927]
CCATTCGCCATTCAGGCTGCGCAACTGTTGGGAAGGGCGATCGGTGCGGGCCTCTTCGCTATTACGCCAG
CTGGCGAAAGGGGGATGTGCTGCAAGGCGATTAAGTTGGGTAACGCCAGGGTTTTCCCAGTCACGACGTT
GTAAAACGACGGCCAGTGAATTGTAATACGACTCACTATAGGGCGAATTGGAGCTCCACCGCGGTGGCGG
CCGCTCTAGAACTAGTGGGTCCCCCGGGCTGCAGGAATTCGATATCAAGCTTATCGATACCGTCGACTCA
TTATCAATACTGCCATTTCAAAGAATACGTAAATAATTAATAGTAGTGATTTTCCTAACTTTATTTAGTC
AAAAAATTAGCCTTTTAATTCTGCTGTAACCCGTACATGCCCAAAATAGGGGGCGGGTTACACAGAATAT
ATAACATCGTAGGTGTCTGGGTGAACAGTTTATTCCTGGCATCCACTAAATATAATGGAGCCCGCTTTTT
AAGCTGGCATCCAGAAAAAAAAAGAATCCCAGCACCAAAATATTGTTTTCTTCACCAACCATCAGTTCAT
AGGTCCATTCTCTTAGCGCAACTACAGAGAACAGGGGCACAAACAGGCAAAAAACGGGCACAACCTCAAT
GGAGTGATGCAACCTGCCTGGAGTAAATGATGACACAAGGCAATTGACCCACGCATGTATCTATCTCATT
TTCTTACACCTTCTATTACCTTCTGCTCTCTCTGATTTGGAAAAAGCTGAAAAAAAAGGTTGAAACCAGT
TCCCTGAAATTATTCCCCTACTTGACTAATAAGTATATAAAGACGGTAGGTATTGATTGTAATTCTGTAA
ATCTATTTCTTAAACTTCTTAAATTCTACTTTTATAGTTAGTCTTTTTTTTAGTTTTAAAACACCAAGAA
CTTAGTTTCGAATAAACACACATAAACAAACAAAGGTGACGGTGCTGGTTTAATTAACATGTCTAAAGGT
GAAGAATTATTCACTGGTGTTGTCCCAATTTTGGTTGAATTAGATGGTGATGTTAATGGTCACAAATTTT
CTGTCTCCGGTGAAGGTGAAGGTGATGCTACTTACGGTAAATTGACCTTAAAATTTATTTGTACTACTGG
TAAATTGCCAGTTCCATGGCCAACCTTAGTCACTACTTTTTCTTATGGTGTTCAATGTTTTGCTAGATAC
CCAGATCATATGAAACAACATGACTTTTTCAAGTCTGCCATGCCAGAAGGTTATGTTCAAGAAAGAACTA
TTTTTTTCAAAGATGACGGTAACTACAAGACCAGAGCTGAAGTCAAGTTTGAAGGTGATACCTTAGTTAA
TAGAATCGAATTAAAAGGTATTGATTTTAAAGAAGATGGTAACATTTTAGGTCACAAATTGGAATACAAC
TTTAACTCTCACAATGTTTACATCATGGCTGACAAACAAAAGAATGGTATCAAAGTTAACTTCAAAATTA
GACACAACATTGAAGATGGTTCTGTTCAATTAGCTGACCATTATCAACAAAATACTCCAATTGGTGATGG
TCCAGTCTTGTTACCAGACAACCATTACTTATCCATTCAATCTGCCTTATCCAAAGATCCAAACGAAAAG
AGAGACCACATGGTCTTGTTAGAATTTGTTACTGCTGCTGGTATTACCCATGGTATTGATGAATTGTACA
AATAAGGCGCGCCACTTCTAAATAAGCGAATTTCTTATGATTTATGATTTTTATTATTAAATAAGTTATA
AAAAAAATAAGTGTATACAAATTTTAAAGTGACTCTTAGGTTTTAAAACGAAAATTCTTATTCTTGAGTA
ACTCTTTCCTGTAGGTCAGGTTGCTTTCTCAGGTATAGTATGAGGTCGCTCTTATTGACCACACCTCTAC
CGGCAGTACCAGCTTTTGTTCCCTTTAGTGAGGGTTAATTTCGAGCTTGGCGTAATCATGGTCATAGCTG
TTTCCTGTGTGAAATTGTTATCCGCTCACAATTCCACACAACATACGAGCCGGAAGCATAAAGTGTAAAG
CCTGGGGTGCCTAATGAGTGAGCTAACTCACATTAATTGCGTTGCGCTCACTGCCCGCTTTCCAGTCGGG
AAACCTGTCGTGCCAGCTGCATTAATGAATCGGCCAACGCGCGGGGAGAGGCGGTTTGCGTATTGGGCGC
TCTTCCGCTTCCTCGCTCACTGACTCGCTGCGCTCGGTCGTTCGGCTGCGGCGAGCGGTATCAGCTCACT
CAAAGGCGGTAATACGGTTATCCACAGAATCAGGGGATAACGCAGGAAAGAACATGTGAGCAAAAGGCCA
GCAAAAGGCCAGGAACCGTAAAAAGGCCGCGTTGCTGGCGTTTTTCCATAGGCTCCGCCCCCCTGACGAG
CATCACAAAAATCGACGCTCAAGTCAGAGGTGGCGAAACCCGACAGGACTATAAAGATACCAGGCGTTTC
CCCCTGGAAGCTCCCTCGTGCGCTCTCCTGTTCCGACCCTGCCGCTTACCGGATACCTGTCCGCCTTTCT
CCCTTCGGGAAGCGTGGCGCTTTCTCATAGCTCACGCTGTAGGTATCTCAGTTCGGTGTAGGTCGTTCGC
TCCAAGCTGGGCTGTGTGCACGAACCCCCCGTTCAGCCCGACCGCTGCGCCTTATCCGGTAACTATCGTC
TTGAGTCCAACCCGGTAAGACACGACTTATCGCCACTGGCAGCAGCCACTGGTAACAGGATTAGCAGAGC
GAGGTATGTAGGCGGTGCTACAGAGTTCTTGAAGTGGTGGCCTAACTACGGCTACACTAGAAGAACAGTA
TTTGGTATCTGCGCTCTGCTGAAGCCAGTTACCTTCGGAAAAAGAGTTGGTAGCTCTTGATCCGGCAAAC
AAACCACCGCTGGTAGCGGTGGTTTTTTTGTTTGCAAGCAGCAGATTACGCGCAGAAAAAAAGGATCTCA
AGAAGATCCTTTGATCTTTTCTACGGGGTCTGACGCTCAGTGGAACGAAAACTCACGTTAAGGGATTTTG
GTCATGAGATTATCAAAAAGGATCTTCACCTAGATCCTTTTAAATTAAAAATGAAGTTTTAAATCAATCT
AAAGTATATATGAGTAAACTTGGTCTGACAGTTACCAATGCTTAATCAGTGAGGCACCTATCTCAGCGAT
CTGTCTATTTCGTTCATCCATAGTTGCCTGACTCCCCGTCGTGTAGATAACTACGATACGGGAGGGCTTA
CCATCTGGCCCCAGTGCTGCAATGATACCGCGAGACCCACGCTCACCGGCTCCAGATTTATCAGCAATAA
ACCAGCCAGCCGGAAGGGCCGAGCGCAGAAGTGGTCCTGCAACTTTATCCGCCTCCATCCAGTCTATTAA
TTGTTGCCGGGAAGCTAGAGTAAGTAGTTCGCCAGTTAATAGTTTGCGCAACGTTGTTGCCATTGCTACA
GGCATCGTGGTGTCACGCTCGTCGTTTGGTATGGCTTCATTCAGCTCCGGTTCCCAACGATCAAGGCGAG
TTACATGATCCCCCATGTTGTGCAAAAAAGCGGTTAGCTCCTTCGGTCCTCCGATCGTTGTCAGAAGTAA
GTTGGCCGCAGTGTTATCACTCATGGTTATGGCAGCACTGCATAATTCTCTTACTGTCATGCCATCCGTA
AGATGCTTTTCTGTGACTGGTGAGTACTCAACCAAGTCATTCTGAGAATAGTGTATGCGGCGACCGAGTT
GCTCTTGCCCGGCGTCAATACGGGATAATACCGCGCCACATAGCAGAACTTTAAAAGTGCTCATCATTGG
AAAACGTTCTTCGGGGCGAAAACTCTCAAGGATCTTACCGCTGTTGAGATCCAGTTCGATGTAACCCACT
CGTGCACCCAACTGATCTTCAGCATCTTTTACTTTCACCAGCGTTTCTGGGTGAGCAAAAACAGGAAGGC
AAAATGCCGCAAAAAAGGGAATAAGGGCGACACGGAAATGTTGAATACTCATACTCTTCCTTTTTCAATA
TTATTGAAGCATTTATCAGGGTTATTGTCTCATGAGCGGATACATATTTGAATGTATTTAGAAAAATAAA
CAAATAGGGGTTCCGCGCACATTTCCCCGAAAAGTGCCACCTGACGGATCGCTTGCCTGTAACTTACACG
CGCCTCGTATCTTTTAATGATGGAATAATTTGGGAATTTACTCTGTATTTATTTATTTTTATGTTTTGTA
TTTGGATTTTAGAAAGTAAATAAAGAAGGTAGAAGAGTTACGGAATGAAGAAAAAAAAATAAACAAAGGT
TTAAAAAATTTCAACAAAAAGCGTACTTTACATATATATTTATTAGACAAGAAAAGCAGATTAAATAGAT
ATACATTCGATTAACGATAAGTAAAATGTAAAATCACAGGATTTTCGTGTGTGGTCTTCTACACAGACAA
GATGAAACAATTCGGCATTAATACCTGAGAGCAGGAAGAGCAAGATAAAAGGTAGTATTTGTTGGCGATC
CCCCTAGAGTCTT
Features (pLannotate 1.2.2; 21 found; start..end, strand, type, name):
    192..227     +  CDS            rop (fragment): Rop protein, which maintains plasmids at low copy number; rop
    321..476     +  promoter       URA3 promoter (fragment): S. cerevisiae URA3
    477..1280    +  CDS            URA3: orotidine-5'-phosphate decarboxylase, required for uracil biosynthesis; S. cerevisiae URA3; yeast auxotrophic marker, counterselectable with 5-fluoroorotic acid (5-FOA)
   1359..1410    +  misc_feature   bom (fragment): basis of mobility region from pBR322
   1420..1471    +  misc_feature   bom (fragment): basis of mobility region from pBR322
   1499..1927    -  rep_origin     f1 ori (sequence partly withheld): f1 bacteriophage origin of replication; arrow indicates direction of (+) strand synthesis
   1931..2088    -  CDS            lacZα (fragment): LacZα fragment of β-galactosidase; lacZ fragment
   2091..2109    +  promoter       T7 promoter: promoter for bacteriophage T7 RNA polymerase
   2118..2204    +  misc_feature   MCS (fragment): pBluescript multiple cloning site
   2205..2871    +  promoter       GAP promoter: S. cerevisiae TDH3; promoter for glyceraldehyde-3-phosphate dehydrogenase
   2896..3612    +  CDS            yeGFP: yeast-enhanced green fluorescent protein codons optimized for translation in S. cerevisiae and C. albicans
   3633..3820    +  terminator     ADH1 terminator: S. cerevisiae ADH1; transcription terminator for the S. cerevisiae alcohol dehydrogenase 1 (ADH1) gene
   3839..3857    -  promoter       T3 promoter: promoter for bacteriophage T3 RNA polymerase
   3902..3918    -  protein_bind   lac operator: The lac repressor binds to the lac operator to inhibit transcription in E. coli. This inhibition can be relieved by adding lactose or isopropyl-β-D-thiogalactopyranoside (IPTG). lac repressor encoded by lacI
   3926..3956    -  promoter       lac promoter: promoter for the E. coli lac operon
   3971..3992    -  protein_bind   CAP binding site: CAP binding activates transcription in the presence of cAMP. E. coli catabolite activator protein
   4005..4097    -  CDS            lacI (fragment): lac repressor; lacI; The lac repressor binds to the lac operator to inhibit transcription in E. coli. This inhibition can be relieved by adding lactose or isopropyl-β-D-thiogalactopyranoside (IPTG).
   4280..4868    -  rep_origin     ori: high-copy-number ColE1/pMB1/pBR322/pUC origin of replication
   5039..5899    -  CDS            AmpR: β-lactamase; bla; confers resistance to ampicillin, carbenicillin, and related antibiotics
   5900..6004    -  promoter       AmpR promoter: bla
   6034..117     -  misc_feature   CEN/ARS (across the origin): S. cerevisiae CEN6 centromere fused to an autonomously replicating sequence
