[The description below was written by a language model from this plasmid's Addgene catalogue record and pLannotate feature annotations shown in this document.]
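Description:
pU-Sapphire is a yeast expression shuttle plasmid of about 6.4 kb, built on a backbone the record calls pL, for constitutive production of the fluorescent protein Sapphire in Saccharomyces cerevisiae under uracil-dropout selection. In E. coli it is maintained by a high-copy ColE1/pUC-type origin and selected with ampicillin through the β-lactamase gene and its promoter. In yeast it carries a CEN6/ARS element, which supports autonomous replication and centromere-like segregation and so typically keeps the plasmid stable at low copy number. Its URA3 marker, with its own promoter, complements uracil auxotrophy and can be counterselected with 5-FOA. Remnants of a pBluescript-style cloning region are also annotated: an f1 origin, lacZα and lac promoter/operator sequences, and flanking T7 and T3 promoters.

The payload is a 717 bp synthetic open reading frame, yETSapphire, cloned between PacI and AscI sites that are both retained, which allows the reporter to be exchanged. The annotation software labels this coding sequence as yeast-enhanced GFP, as expected for a yeast codon-optimised GFP variant such as Sapphire. Expression is driven by a glyceraldehyde-3-phosphate dehydrogenase (GAP) promoter and ended by the ADH1 terminator. The catalogue names the promoter TDH1(GAP), whereas the feature table assigns the GAP promoter to TDH3, and the record does not resolve this difference.

The stated purpose is Sapphire expression combined with auxotrophic selection in the absence of uracil. This lets cells that carry the plasmid, and are thereby restored for uracil prototrophy, be identified by their fluorescence.
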