Addgene plasmid #176567: pU-Sapphire
Purpose: Expression of Sapphire for auxotrophic selection in the absence of uracil
Depositing lab: Markus Ralser. Depositing organization: Francis Crick Institute.
Backbone
  Vector backbone: pL
  Vector type: Yeast Expression
Growth in bacteria
  Bacterial resistance: Ampicillin, 100 μg/mL
  Growth temperature: 37°C
  Growth strain: DH5alpha
  Copy number: High Copy
Gene/Insert
  Gene/Insert name: yETSapphire
  Species: Synthetic
  Insert size (bp): 717
  Promoter: TDH1(GAP)
  Cloning method: Restriction Enzyme; 5′ cloning site PacI (not destroyed); 3′ cloning site AscI (not destroyed)
Terms and licenses: Academic/Nonprofit Terms; Industry Terms: Not Available to Industry
How to cite: pU-Sapphire was a gift from Markus Ralser (Addgene plasmid # 176567 ; http://n2t.net/addgene:176567 ; RRID:Addgene_176567)
